>Addgene plasmid #45345 | pBM16.1 | depositor full sequence | sequence record 63304 | pBM16.1 sequence 4520 bps
TCGCGCGTTTCGGTGATGACGGTGAAAACCTCTGACACATGCAGCTCCCGGAGACGGTCACAGCTTGTCT
GTAAGCGGATGCCGGGAGCAGACAAGCCCGTCAGGGCGCGTCAGCGGGTGTTGGCGGGTGTCGGGGCTGG
CTTAACTATGCGGCATCAGAGCAGATTGTACTGAGAGTGCACCATACCATAGCTTCAAAATGTTTCTACT
CCTTTTTTACTCTTCCAGATTTTCTCGGACTCCGCGCATCGCCGTACCACTTCAAAACACCCAAGCACAG
CATACTAAATTTCCCCTCTTTCTTCCTCTAGGGTGTCGTTAATTACCCGTACTAAAGGTTTGGAAAAGAA
AAAAGAGACCGCCTCGTTTCTTTTTCTTCGTCGAAAAAGGCAATAAAAATTTTTATCACGTTTCTTTTTC
TTGAAAATTTTTTTTTGATTTTTTTCTCTTTCGATGACCTCCCATTGATATTTAAGTTAATAAACGGTCT
TCAATTTCTCAAGTTTCAGTTTCATTTTTCTTGTTCTATTACAACTTTTTTTACTTCTTGCTCATTAGAA
AGAAAGCATAGCAATCTAATCTAAGTTTTGGATCTAAAATGGGCACCACTCTTGACGACACGGCTTACCG
ATACCGCACCAGTGTCCCGGGGGACGCCGAGGCCATCGAGGCACTGGATGGGTCCTTCACCACCGACACC
GTCTTCCGCGTCACCGCCACCGGGGACGGCTTCACCCTGCGGGAGGTGCCGGTGGACCCGCCCCTGACCA
AGGTGTTCCCCGACGACGAATCGGACGACGAATCGGACGACGGGGAGGACGGCGACCCTGACTCCCGGAC
GTTCGTCGCGTACGGGGACGACGGCGACCTGGCGGGCTTCGTGGTCGTCTCGTACTCCGGCTGGAACCGC
CGGCTGACCGTCGAGGACATCGAGGTCGCCCCGGAGCACCGGGGGCACGGGGTCGGGCGCGCGTTGATGG
GGCTCGCGACGGAGTTCGCCCGCGAGCTGGGCGCCGGGCACCTCTGGCTGGAGGTCACCAACGTCAACGC
ACCGGCGATCCACGCGTACCGGCGGATGGGGTTCACCCTCTGCGGCCTGGACACCGCCCTGTACGACGGC
ACCGCCTCGGACGGCGAGCAGGCGCTCTACATGAGCATGCCCTGCCCCTAAGTCGAGTCATGTAATTAGT
TATGTCACGCTTACATTCACGCCCTCCCCCCACATCCGCTCTAACCGAAAAGGAAGGAGTTAGACAACCT
GAAGTCTAGGTCCCTATTTATTTTTTTATAGTTATGTTAGTATTAAGAACGTTATTTATATTTCAAATTT
TTCTTTTTTTTCTGTACAGACGCGTGTACGCATGTAACATTATACTGAAAACCTTGCTTGAGAAGGTTTT
GGGACGCTCGAAGGCTTTAATTTGCGGCCGTATGCGGTGTGAAATACCGCACAGATGCGTAAGGAGAAAA
TACCGCATCAGGCGCCATTCGCCATTCAGGCTGCGCAACTGTTGGGAAGGGCGATCGGTGCGGGCCTCTT
CGCTATTACGCCAGCTGGCGAAAGGGGGATGTGCTGCAAGGCGATTAAGTTGGGTAACGCCAGGGTTTTC
CCAGTCACGACGTTGTAAAACGACGGCCAGTGAATTGAGAGCTCGACCATCAAGGGTACCTTGCAGGCAT
GCAAGCTTGGCGTAATCATGGTCATAGCTGTTTCCTGTGTGAAATTGTTATCCGCTCACAATTCCACACA
ACATACGAGCCGGAAGCATAAAGTGTAAAGCCTGGGGTGCCTAATGAGTGAGCTAACTCACATTAATTGC
GTTGCGCTCACTGCCCGCTTTCCAGTCGGGAAACCTGTCGTGCCAGCTGCATTAATGAATCGGCCAACGC
GCGGGGAGAGGCGGTTTGCGTATTGGGCGCTCTTCCGCTTCCTCGCTCACTGACTCGCTGCGCTCGGTCG
TTCGGCTGCGGCGAGCGGTATCAGCTCACTCAAAGGCGGTAATACGGTTATCCACAGAATCAGGGGATAA
CGCAGGAAAGAACATGTGAGCAAAAGGCCAGCAAAAGGCCAGGAACCGTAAAAAGGCCGCGTTGCTGGCG
TTTTTCCATAGGCTCCGCCCCCCTGACGAGCATCACAAAAATCGACGCTCAAGTCAGAGGTGGCGAAACC
CGACAGGACTATAAAGATACCAGGCGTTTCCCCCTGGAAGCTCCCTCGTGCGCTCTCCTGTTCCGACCCT
GCCGCTTACCGGATACCTGTCCGCCTTTCTCCCTTCGGGAAGCGTGGCGCTTTCTCATAGCTCACGCTGT
AGGTATCTCAGTTCGGTGTAGGTCGTTCGCTCCAAGCTGGGCTGTGTGCACGAACCCCCCGTTCAGCCCG
ACCGCTGCGCCTTATCCGGTAACTATCGTCTTGAGTCCAACCCGGTAAGACACGACTTATCGCCACTGGC
AGCAGCCACTGGTAACAGGATTAGCAGAGCGAGGTATGTAGGCGGTGCTACAGAGTTCTTGAAGTGGTGG
CCTAACTACGGCTACACTAGAAGAACAGTATTTGGTATCTGCGCTCTGCTGAAGCCAGTTACCTTCGGAA
AAAGAGTTGGTAGCTCTTGATCCGGCAAACAAACCACCGCTGGTAGCGGTGGTTTTTTTGTTTGCAAGCA
GCAGATTACGCGCAGAAAAAAAGGATCTCAAGAAGATCCTTTGATCTTTTCTACGGGGTCTGACGCTCAG
TGGAACGAAAACTCACGTTAAGGGATTTTGGTCATGAGATTATCAAAAAGGATCTTCACCTAGATCCTTT
TAAATTAAAAATGAAGTTTTAAATCAATCTAAAGTATATATGAGTAAACTTGGTCTGACAGTTACCAATG
CTTAATCAGTGAGGCACCTATCTCAGCGATCTGTCTATTTCGTTCATCCATAGTTGCCTGACTCCCCGTC
GTGTAGATAACTACGATACGGGAGGGCTTACCATCTGGCCCCAGTGCTGCAATGATACCGCGAGACCCAC
GCTCACCGGCTCCAGATTTATCAGCAATAAACCAGCCAGCCGGAAGGGCCGAGCGCAGAAGTGGTCCTGC
AACTTTATCCGCCTCCATCCAGTCTATTAATTGTTGCCGGGAAGCTAGAGTAAGTAGTTCGCCAGTTAAT
AGTTTGCGCAACGTTGTTGCCATTGCTACAGGCATCGTGGTGTCACGCTCGTCGTTTGGTATGGCTTCAT
TCAGCTCCGGTTCCCAACGATCAAGGCGAGTTACATGATCCCCCATGTTGTGCAAAAAAGCGGTTAGCTC
CTTCGGTCCTCCGATCGTTGTCAGAAGTAAGTTGGCCGCAGTGTTATCACTCATGGTTATGGCAGCACTG
CATAATTCTCTTACTGTCATGCCATCCGTAAGATGCTTTTCTGTGACTGGTGAGTACTCAACCAAGTCAT
TCTGAGAATAGTGTATGCGGCGACCGAGTTGCTCTTGCCCGGCGTCAATACGGGATAATACCGCGCCACA
TAGCAGAACTTTAAAAGTGCTCATCATTGGAAAACGTTCTTCGGGGCGAAAACTCTCAAGGATCTTACCG
CTGTTGAGATCCAGTTCGATGTAACCCACTCGTGCACCCAACTGATCTTCAGCATCTTTTACTTTCACCA
GCGTTTCTGGGTGAGCAAAAACAGGAAGGCAAAATGCCGCAAAAAAGGGAATAAGGGCGACACGGAAATG
TTGAATACTCATACTCTTCCTTTTTCAATATTATTGAAGCATTTATCAGGGTTATTGTCTCATGAGCGGA
TACATATTTGAATGTATTTAGAAAAATAAACAAATAGGGGTTCCGCGCACATTTCCCCGAAAAGTGCCAC
CTGACGTCGGGATCTCTAATGATGCAATTTTTGTTTTGTACACTAAGATTCTATTTCGGAACTCTTACCC
ATGTCATTATTTACTTTATTTTCATTATTGTAATTTTTTAAGCTTTTATTATGAATTATTTAAATACAAT
TCTTTTTGATCATGTGACAGACATCACTGAAAGATGTGCTCTGCGTTATTAGTCAGATTGAAATATACAT
TTTCATGTAGATATGATGTTCTTACTTTAAATGTTGTTCCATTTGCTAGCTTAAATAGACGATATTATAA
ATTTAAGTATTCACTAAAAATCTGACCCATTAATGTTAGAATTAGTATTATTTTTTGTGATATTACATTT
TTATATTTTGGATTTCAACCAATGCTCTGCGATATGATTCAACAGAATAATATGTACAAGCTACTTTAAT
TCATATATACTAATAGATTCACAGATCCAGTACGACTGCAAGAATTTACGTTTTGTTTGAAATGGTAGTA
GCTACACTAAATTAACAATGATCGATTAATCCACATCCACAGTGTGTAATCATCCTAATGAAAACAAGAA
TAACTACAAAAATGAATATAAACTTTTTGCATGTTAGTCTGACGTCTAAGAAACCATTATTATCATGACA
TTAACCTATAAAAATAGGCGTATCACGAGGCCCTTTCGTC
Features (pLannotate 1.2.2; 15 found; start..end, strand, type, name):
    137..186     +  misc_feature   bom (fragment): basis of mobility region from pBR322
    188..585     +  promoter       TEF1 promoter: S. cerevisiae TEF1; promoter for EF-1α
    605..1169    +  CDS            NrsR (fragment): nourseothricin acetyltransferase; Streptomyces noursei nat1; confers resistance to nourseothricin
   1178..1425    +  terminator     CYC1 terminator: S. cerevisiae CYC1; transcription terminator for CYC1
   1431..1482    +  misc_feature   bom (fragment): basis of mobility region from pBR322
   1488..1645    -  CDS            lacZα (fragment): LacZα fragment of β-galactosidase; lacZ fragment
   1672..1688    +  misc_feature   MCS (fragment): pUC18/19 multiple cloning site
   1725..1741    -  protein_bind   lac operator: The lac repressor binds to the lac operator to inhibit transcription in E. coli. This inhibition can be relieved by adding lactose or isopropyl-β-D-thiogalactopyranoside (IPTG). lac repressor encoded by lacI
   1749..1779    -  promoter       lac promoter: promoter for the E. coli lac operon
   1794..1815    -  protein_bind   CAP binding site: CAP binding activates transcription in the presence of cAMP. E. coli catabolite activator protein
   1828..1920    -  CDS            lacI (fragment): lac repressor; lacI; The lac repressor binds to the lac operator to inhibit transcription in E. coli. This inhibition can be relieved by adding lactose or isopropyl-β-D-thiogalactopyranoside (IPTG).
   2103..2691    -  rep_origin     ori: high-copy-number ColE1/pMB1/pBR322/pUC origin of replication
   2862..3722    -  CDS            AmpR: β-lactamase; bla; confers resistance to ampicillin, carbenicillin, and related antibiotics
   3723..3827    -  promoter       AmpR promoter: bla
   4520..35      +  CDS            rop (fragment) (across the origin): Rop protein, which maintains plasmids at low copy number; rop
