[The description below was written by a language model from this plasmid's Addgene catalogue record and pLannotate feature annotations shown in this document.]
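Description:
pBM16.1 is a 4,520 bp empty backbone vector for work in the yeast Candida glabrata, derived from pBM16 by modifying the polylinker to reduce the number of restriction sites. In E. coli it is maintained as a high-copy plasmid through a ColE1/pUC-type origin and selected with ampicillin via the β-lactamase gene under its native promoter. Short remnants of pBR322-derived sequences (bom and rop fragments) are also detected, but these appear to be backbone leftovers rather than functional elements.

The yeast-relevant component is a nourseothricin resistance cassette: the Streptomyces noursei nat1 acetyltransferase coding sequence driven by the S. cerevisiae TEF1 promoter and terminated by the CYC1 terminator, providing a dominant drug marker that does not depend on auxotrophic host strains. Adjacent to this cassette lies the cloning region, a pUC-style arrangement in which a trimmed multiple cloning site sits within a lacZα fragment, downstream of the lac promoter, lac operator and CAP binding site. This layout is that classically used for blue/white screening, although the record does not say whether that function is retained.

No yeast replication origin, centromere or autonomously replicating sequence appears in the feature table, so the annotation suggests, but does not establish, that the plasmid is not maintained episomally in yeast. It may serve as an integrative vector or as a source of the nourseothricin marker. The record gives no specific purpose beyond being an empty backbone in a set of C. glabrata expression plasmids, and no promoter for expressing a cloned insert in yeast is annotated.
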