Addgene plasmid #45345: pBM16.1
Purpose: (Empty Backbone)
Depositing lab: Brendan Cormack. Depositing organization: Johns Hopkins University and School of Medicine. Publication: Expression plasmids for use in Candida glabrata. Zordan RE, Ren Y, Pan SJ, Rotondo G, De Las Penas A, Iluore J, Cormack BP. G3 (Bethesda). 2013 Oct 3;3(10):1675-86. doi: 10.1534/g3.113.006908. PubMed 23934995.
Backbone
  Vector backbone: pBM16
  Backbone size (bp): 4520
  Modifications to backbone: Modified polylinker to reduce the number of restriction sites.
  Vector type: C. glabrata
Growth in bacteria
  Bacterial resistance: Ampicillin, 100 μg/mL
  Growth temperature: 37°C
  Growth strain: DH10B
  Copy number: High Copy
Terms and licenses: Academic/Nonprofit Terms; Industry Terms: Not Available to Industry
How to cite: pBM16.1 was a gift from Brendan Cormack (Addgene plasmid # 45345 ; http://n2t.net/addgene:45345 ; RRID:Addgene_45345)
