>Addgene plasmid #45345 | pBM16.1 | addgene partial sequence | sequence record 64736 | M13pUC-rev 5'-AGCGGATAACAATTTCACACAGG-3'
AGCTTGCATGCCTGCAAGGTACCCTTGATGGTCGAGCTCTCAATTCACTGGCCGTCGTTTTACAACGTCG
TGACTGGGAAAACCCTGGCGTTACCCAACTTAATCGCCTTGCAGCACATCCCCCTTTCGCCAGCTGGCGT
AATAGCGAAGAGGCCCGCACCGATCGCCCTTCCCAACAGTTGCGCAGCCTGAATGGCGAATGGCGCCTGA
TGCGGTATTTTCTCCTTACGCATCTGTGCGGTATTTCACACCGCATACGGCCGCAAATTAAAGCCTTCGA
GCGTCCCAAAACCTTCTCAAGCAAGGTTTTCAGTATAATGTTACATGCGTACACGCGTCTGTACAGAAAA
AAAAGAAAAATTTGAAATATAAATAACGTTCTTAATACTAACATAACTATAAAAAAATAAATAGGGACCT
AGACTTCAGGTTGTCTAACTCCTTCCTTTTCGGTTAGAGCGGATGTGGGGGGAGGGCGTGAATGTAAGCG
TGACATAACTAATTACATGACTCGACTTAGGGGCAGGGCATGCTCATGTAGAGCGCCTGCTCGCCGTCCG
AGGCGGTGCCGTCGTACAGGGCGGTGTCCAGGCCGCAGAGGGTGAACCCCATCCGCCGGTACGCGTGGAT
CGCCGGTGCGTTGACGTTGGTGACCTCCAGCCAGAGGTGCCCGGCGCCCAGCTCGCGGGCGAACTCCGTC
GCGAGCCCCATCAACGCGCGCCCGACCCCGTGCCCCCGGTGCTCCGGGGCGACCTCGATGTCCTCGACGG
TCAGCCGGCGGTTCCAGCCGGAGTACGAGACGACCACGAAGCCCGCCAGGTCGCCGTCGTCCCCGTACGC
GACGAACGTCCGGGAGTCAGGGTCGCCGTCCTCCCCGTCGTCCGATTCGTCGTCCGATTCGTCGTCGGGG
AACACCTTGGTCAGGGGCGGGTCCACCGGCACCTCCCGCAGG
